Addgene plasmid #73207: pcDNA3.1-KozATG-dL5-2XG4S-mCer3
Purpose: Expresses dL5(E52D)-mCer3 fusion protein in cytosol of mammalian cells, penetrates nucleus. (MBIC5, dL5**, FAP)
Depositing lab: Marcel Bruchez. Publication: Rapid, specific, no-wash, far-red fluorogen activation in subcellular compartments by targeted fluorogen activating proteins. Telmer CA, Verma R, Teng H, Andreko S, Law L, Bruchez MP. ACS Chem Biol. 2015 May 15;10(5):1239-46. doi: 10.1021/cb500957k. Epub 2015 Feb 16. PubMed 25650487.
Backbone
  Vector backbone: pcDNA3.1
  Backbone manufacturer: Invitrogen
  Backbone size w/o insert (bp): 5382
  Total vector size (bp): 6921
  Modifications to backbone: The NdeI site was removed from the CMV promoter
  Vector type: Mammalian Expression
  Selectable markers: Neomycin (select with G418)
Growth in bacteria
  Bacterial resistance: Ampicillin, 100 μg/mL
  Growth temperature: 37°C
  Growth strain: DH5alpha
  Growth instructions: No special instructions.
  Copy number: High Copy
Gene/Insert
  Gene/Insert name: KozATG-dL5-2XG4S-mCer3 (alt name: cyto)
  Species: H. sapiens (human), Synthetic
  Insert size (bp): 1539
  Mutation: The dL5** FAP is E50D, L89S, also known as E52D/L91S and NP138
  Promoter: CMV
  Tag / fusion protein: The FAP and mCerulean3 are fused with 2 copies of a G4S linker
  Cloning method: Restriction Enzyme; 5′ cloning site BamHI (not destroyed); 3′ cloning site XhoI (not destroyed)
  Sequencing primers: 5′ CMVF; 3′ BGHR
Resource information
  A portion of this plasmid was derived from a plasmid made by: The mCerulean3 was from MA Rizzo, Department of Physiology, University of Maryland School of Medicine, Baltimore, Maryland, United States of America
Terms and licenses: Academic/Nonprofit Terms; Industry Terms: Not Available to Industry
Depositor comments: Please visit the Molecular Biosensor and Imaging Center website for current protocols and information about dyes to be used in combination with the proteins expressed from this plasmid. http://pathways.mbic.cmu.edu/ Details of mCerulean3 can be found in: Markwardt, M. L., Kremers, G. J., Kraft, C. A., Ray, K., Cranfill, P. J., Wilson, K. A., Day, R. N., Wachter, R. M., Davidson, M. W., and Rizzo, M. A. (2011) An Improved Cerulean Fluorescent Protein with Enhanced Brightness and Reduced Reversible Photoswitching. PLoS One 6, e17896. For more information about this plasmid, please see the associated publication (PMID: 25650487) as well as He et al. Nat Methods. 2016 Jan 25. doi: 10.1038/nmeth.3735. [Epub ahead of print] PMID: 26808669.
How to cite: pcDNA3.1-KozATG-dL5-2XG4S-mCer3 was a gift from Marcel Bruchez (Addgene plasmid # 73207 ; http://n2t.net/addgene:73207 ; RRID:Addgene_73207)
