[The description below was written by a language model from this plasmid's Addgene catalogue record, the feature table of its GenBank file and pLannotate feature annotations shown in this document.]
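Description:
pcDNA3.1-KozATG-dL5-2XG4S-mCer3 is a mammalian expression plasmid of about 6.9 kb built on a pcDNA3.1 backbone in which the NdeI site within the CMV promoter has been removed. It is propagated in E. coli at high copy from a pUC-type origin under ampicillin selection, and also carries an f1 origin. For mammalian cells, an SV40 early promoter/origin drives a neomycin resistance gene terminated by the SV40 polyadenylation signal, so stable transfectants can be selected with G418.

The roughly 1.5 kb insert, cloned between BamHI and XhoI, sits downstream of the CMV enhancer/promoter and upstream of the bovine growth hormone polyadenylation signal; a T7 promoter lies just ahead of the insert. It begins with a Kozak sequence and start codon and has no secretion or targeting signal. The open reading frame encodes the dL5** fluorogen-activating protein (FAP), a dimer of the L5 single-chain antibody fragment carrying the E52D/L91S substitutions (also numbered E50D/L89S). This is joined through two copies of a G4S flexible linker to the cyan fluorescent protein mCerulean3. The FAP binds malachite green-derived fluorogens, which become far-red fluorescent only when bound, while mCerulean3 provides a constitutive marker of expression and localisation.

According to the record, the fusion is expressed in the cytosol and also enters the nucleus. It serves as the untargeted "cyto" member of a set of FAP-mCerulean3 reporters used for no-wash, far-red fluorogen labelling of subcellular compartments. The two sequence records differ by a few bases in length, but their annotated features agree.
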