LOCUS       pcDNA3_1_KozATG_ 6921 bp ds-DNA linear 05-FEB-2016
DEFINITION  .
ACCESSION
VERSION
SOURCE      .
  ORGANISM  .
COMMENT     C:/Users/ctelmer/DropboxCMU/Dropbox/Cheryl/FAP-mCer3Reporters/pcDNA
            3.1-kappa-myc-dL5-2XG4S-mCer-KDEL.str from 1 to 7059
COMMENT     C:/Users/ctelmer/DropboxCMU/Dropbox/Cheryl/Manoj/pcDNA3.1-kappa-myc
            -dL5-TEV-DOR.str from 1to 7425
COMMENT     C:/Users/ctelmer/Desktop/pcDNA3.1-kappa-myc-dL5-2XG4S-DOR.strfrom1t
            o 7416
COMMENT     C:/Users/ctelmer/DropboxCMU/Dropbox/Cheryl/pcDNA3.1CloningVector/pc
            DNA3.1mod.str from 1 to5433
COMMENT     ApEinfo:methylated:1
FEATURES             Location/Qualifiers
     misc_feature    join(232..486,491..823)
                     /label=CMV promoter
                     /ApEinfo_fwdcolor=#ff80ff
                     /ApEinfo_revcolor=green
                     /ApEinfo_graphicformat=arrow_data {{0 1 2 0 0 -1} {} 0}
     width           5
     offset          0
     misc_feature    867..886
                     /label=T7promoter primer
                     /ApEinfo_fwdcolor=#8000ff
                     /ApEinfo_revcolor=green
                     /ApEinfo_graphicformat=arrow_data {{0 1 2 0 0 -1} {} 0}
     width           5
     offset          0
     misc_feature    2515..2532
                     /label=BGHrev primer
                     /ApEinfo_fwdcolor=#8080ff
                     /ApEinfo_revcolor=green
                     /ApEinfo_graphicformat=arrow_data {{0 1 2 0 0 -1} {} 0}
     width           5
     offset          0
     misc_feature    2521..2745
                     /label=BGH polyadenylation sequence
                     /ApEinfo_fwdcolor=#8080c0
                     /ApEinfo_revcolor=green
                     /ApEinfo_graphicformat=arrow_data {{0 1 2 0 0 -1} {} 0}
     width           5
     offset          0
     misc_feature    2791..3219
                     /label=f1 origin
                     /ApEinfo_fwdcolor=#ffff80
                     /ApEinfo_revcolor=green
                     /ApEinfo_graphicformat=arrow_data {{0 1 2 0 0 -1} {} 0}
     width           5
     offset          0
     misc_feature    3224..3567
                     /label=SV40 early promoter and origin
                     /ApEinfo_fwdcolor=#ff8080
                     /ApEinfo_revcolor=green
                     /ApEinfo_graphicformat=arrow_data {{0 1 2 0 0 -1} {} 0}
     width           5
     offset          0
     misc_feature    3629..4423
                     /label=Neomycin resistance
                     /ApEinfo_fwdcolor=#808040
                     /ApEinfo_revcolor=green
                     /ApEinfo_graphicformat=arrow_data {{0 1 2 0 0 -1} {} 0}
     width           5
     offset          0
     misc_feature    5925..6921
                     /label=Amp resistance gene
                     /ApEinfo_fwdcolor=#0080c0
                     /ApEinfo_revcolor=green
                     /ApEinfo_graphicformat=arrow_data {{0 1 2 0 0 -1} {} 0}
     width           5
     offset          0
     misc_feature    1716..1745
                     /label=G4S X2
                     /ApEinfo_fwdcolor=#ffff80
                     /ApEinfo_revcolor=green
                     /ApEinfo_graphicformat=arrow_data {{0 1 2 0 0 -1} {} 0}
     width           5
     offset          0
     misc_feature    4597..4727
                     /label=SV40 early polyadenylation signal
                     /ApEinfo_fwdcolor=#808080
                     /ApEinfo_revcolor=green
                     /ApEinfo_graphicformat=arrow_data {{0 1 2 0 0 -1} {} 0}
     width           5
     offset          0
     misc_feature    975..1694
                     /label=FAP dL5**
                     /ApEinfo_fwdcolor=#ff9d9d
                     /ApEinfo_revcolor=green
                     /ApEinfo_graphicformat=arrow_data {{0 1 2 0 0 -1} {} 0}
     width           5
     offset          0
     misc_feature    5110..5780
                     /label=pUC origin
                     /ApEinfo_fwdcolor=#408080
                     /ApEinfo_revcolor=green
                     /ApEinfo_graphicformat=arrow_data {{0 1 2 0 0 -1} {} 0}
     width           5
     offset          0
     misc_feature    773..793
                     /label=CMVF primer
                     /ApEinfo_fwdcolor=#eb0214
                     /ApEinfo_revcolor=green
                     /ApEinfo_graphicformat=arrow_data {{0 1 2 0 0 -1} {} 0}
     width           5
     offset          0
     misc_feature    1755..2468
                     /label=mCerulean3
                     /ApEinfo_fwdcolor=#8ac5ff
                     /ApEinfo_revcolor=green
                     /ApEinfo_graphicformat=arrow_data {{0 1 2 0 0 -1} {} 0}
     width           5
     offset          0
ORIGIN
        1 GACGGATCGG GAGATCTCCC GATCCCCTAT GGTGCACTCT CAGTACAATC TGCTCTGATG
       61 CCGCATAGTT AAGCCAGTAT CTGCTCCCTG CTTGTGTGTT GGAGGTCGCT GAGTAGTGCG
      121 CGAGCAAAAT TTAAGCTACA ACAAGGCAAG GCTTGACCGA CAATTGCATG AAGAATCTGC
      181 TTAGGGTTAG GCGTTTTGCG CTGCTTCGCG ATGTACGGGC CAGATATACG CGTTGACATT
      241 GATTATTGAC TAGTTATTAA TAGTAATCAA TTACGGGGTC ATTAGTTCAT AGCCCATATA
      301 TGGAGTTCCG CGTTACATAA CTTACGGTAA ATGGCCCGCC TGGCTGACCG CCCAACGACC
      361 CCCGCCCATT GACGTCAATA ATGACGTATG TTCCCATAGT AACGCCAATA GGGACTTTCC
      421 ATTGACGTCA ATGGGTGGAG TATTTACGGT AAACTGCCCA CTTGGCAGTA CATCAAGTGT
      481 ATCATAtata TGCCAAGTAC GCCCCCTATT GACGTCAATG ACGGTAAATG GCCCGCCTGG
      541 CATTATGCCC AGTACATGAC CTTATGGGAC TTTCCTACTT GGCAGTACAT CTACGTATTA
      601 GTCATCGCTA TTACCATGGT GATGCGGTTT TGGCAGTACA TCAATGGGCG TGGATAGCGG
      661 TTTGACTCAC GGGGATTTCC AAGTCTCCAC CCCATTGACG TCAATGGGAG TTTGTTTTGG
      721 CACCAAAATC AACGGGACTT TCCAAAATGT CGTAACAACT CCGCCCCATT GACGCAAATG
      781 GGCGGTAGGC GTGTACGGTG GGAGGTCTAT ATAAGCAGAG CTCTCTGGCT AACTAGAGAA
      841 CCCACTGCTT ACTGGCTTAT CGAAATTAAT ACGACTCACT ATAGGGAGAC CCAAGCTGGC
      901 TAGCGTTTAA ACTTAAGCTT GCCACCGGAT CCGGCTTGGG GATATCCACC ATGGAATTCg
      961 gcctttctgg cctgCAGGCC GTCGTTACCC AAGAACCTAG TGTTACCGTT AGCCCAGGTG
     1021 GTACTGTTAT ACTTACTTGT GGAAGTGGTA CGGGTGCCGT CACATCTGGT CATTATGCAA
     1081 ATTGGTTTCA ACAAAAACCA GGACAAGCTC CAAGAGCTTT GATTTTTGAT ACTGATAAGA
     1141 AGTATTCTTG GACCCCAGGT AGATTTTCTG GATCTTTGCT GGGAGCAAAG GCAGCTTTGA
     1201 CAATATCAGA TGCTCAGCCT GAGGACGAAG CCGAGTATTA CTGTTCTCTT AGCGACGTGG
     1261 ATGGCTACTT GTTTGGCGGT GGAACACAAC TGACGGTTCT GTCCGGTGGT GGCGGCTCTG
     1321 GTGGCGGTGG CAGCGGCGGT GGTGGTTCCG GAGGCGGCGG TTCTCAGGCT GTGGTGACTC
     1381 AGGAGCCGTC AGTGACTGTG TCCCCAGGAG GGACAGTCAT TCTCACTTGT GGCTCCGGCA
     1441 CTGGAGCTGT CACCAGTGGT CATTATGCCA ACTGGTTCCA GCAGAAGCCT GGCCAAGCCC
     1501 CCAGGGCACT TATATTTGAC ACCGACAAGA AGTATTCCTG GACCCCTGGC CGATTCTCAG
     1561 GCTCCCTCCT TGGGGCCAAG GCTGCCCTGA CCATCTCGGA TGCGCAGCCT GAAGATGAGG
     1621 CTGAGTATTA CTGTTCGCTC TCCGACGTTG ACGGTTATCT GTTCGGAGGA GGCACCCAGC
     1681 TGACCGTCCT CTCCgcggcc ggtctggccC ATATGggagg cggtgggtct ggtggcggtg
     1741 gcagcACCGG TATGGTGAGC AAGGGCGAGG AGCTGTTCAC CGGGGTGGTG CCCATCCTGG
     1801 TCGAGCTGGA CGGCGACGTA AACGGCCACA AGTTCAGCGT GTCCGGCGAG GGCGAGGGCG
     1861 ATGCCACCTA CGGCAAGCTG ACCCTGAAGT TCATCTGCAC CACCGGCAAG CTGCCCGTGC
     1921 CCTGGCCCAC CCTCGTGACC ACCCTGAGCT GGGGCGTGCA GTGCTTCGCC CGCTACCCCG
     1981 ACCACATGAA GCAGCACGAC TTCTTCAAGT CCGCCATGCC CGAAGGCTAC GTCCAGGAGC
     2041 GCACCATCTT CTTCAAGGAC GACGGCAACT ACAAGACCCG CGCCGAGGTG AAGTTCGAGG
     2101 GCGACACCCT GGTGAACCGC ATCGAGCTGA AGGGCATCGA CTTCAAGGAG GACGGCAACA
     2161 TCCTGGGGCA CAAGCTGGAG TACAACGCCA TCCACGGCAA CGTCTATATC ACCGCCGACA
     2221 AGCAGAAGAA CGGCATCAAG GCCAACTTCG GCCTCAACTG CAACATCGAG GACGGCAGCG
     2281 TGCAGCTCGC CGACCACTAC CAGCAGAACA CCCCCATCGG CGACGGCCCC GTGCTGCTGC
     2341 CCGACAACCA CTACCTGAGC ACCCAGTCCA AGCTGAGCAA AGACCCCAAC GAGAAGCGCG
     2401 ATCACATGGT CCTGCTGGAG TTCGTGACCG CCGCCGGGAT CACTCTCGGC ATGGACGAGC
     2461 TGTACAAGTA ACTCGAGGTC GACTCTAGAG GGCCCGTTTA AACCCGCTGA TCAGCCTCGA
     2521 CTGTGCCTTC TAGTTGCCAG CCATCTGTTG TTTGCCCCTC CCCCGTGCCT TCCTTGACCC
     2581 TGGAAGGTGC CACTCCCACT GTCCTTTCCT AATAAAATGA GGAAATTGCA TCGCATTGTC
     2641 TGAGTAGGTG TCATTCTATT CTGGGGGGTG GGGTGGGGCA GGACAGCAAG GGGGAGGATT
     2701 GGGAAGACAA TAGCAGGCAT GCTGGGGATG CGGTGGGCTC TATGGCTTCT GAGGCGGAAA
     2761 GAACCAGCTG GGGCTCTAGG GGGTATCCCC NNNNNNNNNN NNNNNNNNNN NNNNNNNNNN
     2821 NNNNNNNNNN NNNNNNNNNN NNNNNNNNNN NNNNNNNNNN NNNNNNNNNN NNNNNNNNNN
     2881 NNNNNNNNNN NNNNNNNNNN NNNNNNNNNN NNNNCNNNNN NNNNNNNNNN NNNNNNNNNN
     2941 NNNNNNNNNN NNNNNNNNNN NNNNNNNNNN NNNNNNNNNN NNNNNNNNNN NNNNNNNNNN
     3001 NNNNNNANNN NNNNNNNNNN NNNNNNNNNN NNNNNNNNNN NNNNNNNNNN NNNNNNCCTT
     3061 TGACGTTGGA GTCCACGTTC TTTNNNNNNN NNNNNNNNNN NNNNNNNNNN NNNNNNNNNN
     3121 ACCCTATCTC GGTCTATTCT TTTGATTTAT AAGGGATTTT GCCGATTTCG GCCTATTGGT
     3181 TAAAAAATGA GCTGATTTAA CAAAAATTTA ACGCGAATTA ATTCTGTGGA ATGTGTGTCA
     3241 GTTAGGGTGT GGAAAGTCCC CAGGCTCCCC AGCAGGCAGA AGTATGCAAA GCATGCATCT
     3301 CAATTAGTCA GCAACCAGGT GTGGAAAGTC CCCAGGCTCC CCAGCAGGCA GAAGTATGCA
     3361 AAGCATGCAT CTCAATTAGT CAGCAACCAT AGTCCCGCCC CTAACTCCGC CCATCCCGCC
     3421 CCTAACTCCG CCCAGTTCCG CCCATTCTCC GCCCCATGGC TGACTAATTT TTTTTATTTA
     3481 TGCAGAGGCC GAGGCCGCCT CTGCCTCTGA GCTATTCCAG AAGTAGTGAG GAGGCTTTTT
     3541 TGGAGGCCTA GGCTTTTGCA AAAAGCTCCC GGGAGCTTGT ATATCCATTT TCGGATCTGA
     3601 TCAAGAGACA GGATGAGGAT CGTTTCGCAT GATTGAACAA GATGGATTGC ACGCAGGTTC
     3661 TCCGGCCGCT TGGGTGGAGA GGCTATTCGG CTATGACTGG GCACAACAGA CAATCGGCTG
     3721 CTCTGATGCC GCCGTGTTCC GGCTGTCAGC GCAGGGGCGC CCGGTTCTTT TTGTCAAGAC
     3781 CGACCTGTCC GGTGCCCTGA ATGAACTGCA GGACGAGGCA GCGCGGCTAT CGTGGCTGGC
     3841 CACGACGGGC GTTCCTTGCG CAGCTGTGCT CGACGTTGTC ACTGAAGCGG GAAGGGACTG
     3901 GCTGCTATTG GGCGAAGTGC CGGGGCAGGA TCTCCTGTCA TCTCACCTTG CTCCTGCCGA
     3961 GAAAGTATCC ATCATGGCTG ATGCAATGCG GCGGCTGCAT ACGCTTGATC CGGCTACCTG
     4021 CCCATTCGAC CACCAAGCGA AACATCGCAT CGAGCGAGCA CGTACTCGGA TGGAAGCCGG
     4081 TCTTGTCGAT CAGGATGATC TGGACGAAGA GCATCAGGGG CTCGCGCCAG CCGAACTGTT
     4141 CGCCAGGCTC AAGGCGCGCA TGCCCGACGG CGAGGATCTC GTCGTGACCC ATGGCGATGC
     4201 CTGCTTGCCG AATATCATGG TGGAAAATGG CCGCTTTTCT GGATTCATCG ACTGTGGCCG
     4261 GCTGGGTGTG GCGGACCGCT ATCAGGACAT AGCGTTGGCT ACCCGTGATA TTGCTGAAGA
     4321 GCTTGGCGGC GAATGGGCTG ACCGCTTCCT CGTGCTTTAC GGTATCGCCG CTCCCGATTC
     4381 GCAGCGCATC GCCTTCTATC GCCTTCTTGA CGAGTTCTTC TGAGCGGGAC TCTGGGGTTC
     4441 GAAATGACCG ACCAAGCGAC GCCCAACCTG CCATCACGAG ATTTCGATTC CACCGCCGCC
     4501 TTCTATGAAA GGTTGGGCTT CGGAATCGTT TTCCGGGACG CCGGCTGGAT GATCCTCCAG
     4561 CGCGGGGATC TCATGCTGGA GTTCTTCGCC CACCCCAACT TGTTTATTGC AGCTTATAAT
     4621 GGTTACAAAT AAAGCAATAG CATCACAAAT TTCACAAATA AAGCATTTTT TTCACTGCAT
     4681 TCTAGTTGTG GTTTGTCCAA ACTCATCAAT GTATCTTATC ATGTCTGTAT ACCGTCGACC
     4741 TCTAGCTAGA GCTTGGCGTA ATCATGGTCA TAGCTGTTTC CTGTGTGAAA TTGTTATCCG
     4801 CTCACAATTC CACACAACAT ACGAGCCGGA AGCATAAAGT GTAAAGCCTG GGGTGCCTAA
     4861 TGAGTGAGCT AACTCACATT AATTGCGTTG CGCTCACTGC CCGCTTTCCA GTCGGGAAAC
     4921 CTGTCGTGCC AGCTGCATTA ATGAATCGGC CAACGCGCGG GGAGAGGCGG TTTGCGTATT
     4981 GGGCGCTCTT CCGCTTCCTC GCTCACTGAC TCGCTGCGCT CGGTCGTTCG GCTGCGGCGA
     5041 GCGGTATCAG CTCACTCAAA GGCGGTAATA CGGTTATCCA CAGAATCAGG GGATAACGCA
     5101 GGAAAGAACA TGTGAGCAAA AGGCCAGCAA AAGGCCAGGA ACCGTAAAAA GGCCGCGTTG
     5161 CTGGCGTTTT TCCATAGGCT CCGCCCCCCT GACGAGCATC ACAAAAATCG ACGCTCAAGT
     5221 CAGAGGTGGC GAAACCCGAC AGGACTATAA AGATACCAGG CGTTTCCCCC TGGAAGCTCC
     5281 CTCGTGCGCT CTCCTGTTCC GACCCTGCCG CTTACCGGAT ACCTGTCCGC CTTTCTCCCT
     5341 TCGGGAAGCG TGGCGCTTTC TCATAGCTCA CGCTGTAGGT ATCTCAGTTC GGTGTAGGTC
     5401 GTTCGCTCCA AGCTGGGCTG TGTGCACGAA CCCCCCGTTC AGCCCGACCG CTGCGCCTTA
     5461 TCCGGTAACT ATCGTCTTGA GTCCAACCCG GTAAGACACG ACTTATCGCC ACTGGCAGCA
     5521 GCCACTGGTA ACAGGATTAG CAGAGCGAGG TATGTAGGCG GTGCTACAGA GTTCTTGAAG
     5581 TGGTGGCCTA ACTACGGCTA CACTAGAAGA ACAGTATTTG GTATCTGCGC TCTGCTGAAG
     5641 CCAGTTACCT TCGGAAAAAG AGTTGGTAGC TCTTGATCCG GCAAACAAAC CACCGCTGGT
     5701 AGCGGTTTTT TTGTTTGCAA GCAGCAGATT ACGCGCAGAA AAAAAGGATC TCAAGAAGAT
     5761 CCTTTGATCT TTTCTACGGG GTCTGACGCT CAGTGGAACG AAAACTCACG TTAAGGGATT
     5821 TTGGTCATGA GATTATCAAA AAGGATCTTC ACCTAGATCC TTTTAAATTA AAAATGAAGT
     5881 TTTAAATCAA TCTAAAGTAT ATATGAGTAA ACTTGGTCTG ACAGTTACCA ATGCTTAATC
     5941 AGTGAGGCAC CTATCTCAGC GATCTGTCTA TTTCGTTCAT CCATAGTTGC CTGACTCCCC
     6001 GTCGTGTAGA TAACTACGAT ACGGGAGGGC TTACCATCTG GCCCCAGTGC TGCAATGATA
     6061 CCGCGAGACC CACGCTCACC GGCTCCAGAT TTATCAGCAA TAAACCAGCC AGCCGGAAGG
     6121 GCCGAGCGCA GAAGTGGTCC TGCAACTTTA TCCGCCTCCA TCCAGTCTAT TAATTGTTGC
     6181 CGGGAAGCTA GAGTAAGTAG TTCGCCAGTT AATAGTTTGC GCAACGTTGT TGCCATTGCT
     6241 ACAGGCATCG TGGTGTCACG CTCGTCGTTT GGTATGGCTT CATTCAGCTC CGGTTCCCAA
     6301 CGATCAAGGC GAGTTACATG ATCCCCCATG TTGTGCAAAA AAGCGGTTAG CTCCTTCGGT
     6361 CCTCCGATCG TTGTCAGAAG TAAGTTGGCC GCAGTGTTAT CACTCATGGT TATGGCAGCA
     6421 CTGCATAATT CTCTTACTGT CATGCCATCC GTAAGATGCT TTTCTGTGAC TGGTGAGTAC
     6481 TCAACCAAGT CATTCTGAGA ATAGTGTATG CGGCGACCGA GTTGCTCTTG CCCGGCGTCA
     6541 ATACGGGATA ATACCGCGCC ACATAGCAGA ACTTTAAAAG TGCTCATCAT TGGAAAACGT
     6601 TCTTCGGGGC GAAAACTCTC AAGGATCTTA CCGCTGTTGA GATCCAGTTC GATGTAACCC
     6661 ACTCGTGCAC CCAACTGATC TTCAGCATCT TTTACTTTCA CCAGCGTTTC TGGGTGAGCA
     6721 AAAACAGGAA GGCAAAATGC CGCAAAAAAG GGAATAAGGG CGACACGGAA ATGTTGAATA
     6781 CTCATACTCT TCCTTTTTCA ATATTATTGA AGCATTTATC AGGGTTATTG TCTCATGAGC
     6841 GGATACATAT TTGAATGTAT TTAGAAAAAT AAACAAATAG GGGTTCCGCG CACATTTCCC
     6901 CGAAAAGTGC CACCTGACGT C
//
