Features (pLannotate 1.2.2; 21 found; start..end, strand, type, name):
     28..80      -  misc_feature   bom (fragment): basis of mobility region from pBR322
    235..618     +  enhancer       CMV enhancer: human cytomegalovirus immediate early enhancer
    619..822     +  promoter       CMV promoter: human cytomegalovirus (CMV) immediate early promoter
    818..851     +  LTR            5' LTR (truncated) (fragment): truncated 5' long terminal repeat (LTR) from HIV-1
    867..885     +  promoter       T7 promoter: promoter for bacteriophage T7 RNA polymerase
    975..1694    +  CDS            FAPα2: fluorogen-activating protein composed of a dimer of the L5-MG single-chain antibody fragment (Szent-Gyorgyi et al., 2008) binds malachite green derivatives to produce red fluorescence
   1752..2468    +  CDS            mCerulean3: mCerulean3 is a basic (constitutively fluorescent) cyan fluorescent protein published in 2011, derived from Aequorea victoria. It is reported to be a somewhat slowly-maturing monomer with very low acid sensitivity.
   2527..2751    +  polyA_signal   bGH poly(A) signal: bovine growth hormone polyadenylation signal
   2755..2776    +  promoter       SV40 promoter (fragment): SV40 enhancer and early promoter
   2797..3225    +  rep_origin     f1 ori (sequence partly withheld): f1 bacteriophage origin of replication; arrow indicates direction of (+) strand synthesis
   3239..3568    +  promoter       SV40 promoter: SV40 enhancer and early promoter
   3635..4426    +  CDS            neo: KKA2_KLEPN - Also known as kan, nptII. Experimental evidence at protein level: Swiss-Prot protein existence level 1. Resistance to kanamycin, neomycin, paromomycin, ribostamycin, butirosin and gentamicin B. From Klebsiella pneumoniae.
   4450..4608    +  CDS            ble (fragment): BLE_KLEPN - Experimental evidence at protein level: Swiss-Prot protein existence level 1. Binding protein with a strong affinity to the bleomycin family of antibiotics. Binds to CL990; an antimitotic-antibiotic compound. From Klebsiella pneumoniae.
   4603..4724    +  polyA_signal   SV40 poly(A) signal: SV40 polyadenylation signal
   4797..4813    -  protein_bind   lac operator: The lac repressor binds to the lac operator to inhibit transcription in E. coli. This inhibition can be relieved by adding lactose or isopropyl-β-D-thiogalactopyranoside (IPTG). lac repressor encoded by lacI
   4821..4851    -  promoter       lac promoter: promoter for the E. coli lac operon
   4866..4887    -  protein_bind   CAP binding site: CAP binding activates transcription in the presence of cAMP. E. coli catabolite activator protein
   4900..4992    -  CDS            lacI (fragment): lac repressor; lacI; The lac repressor binds to the lac operator to inhibit transcription in E. coli. This inhibition can be relieved by adding lactose or isopropyl-β-D-thiogalactopyranoside (IPTG).
   5175..5760    -  rep_origin     ori: high-copy-number ColE1/pMB1/pBR322/pUC origin of replication
   5931..6791    -  CDS            AmpR: β-lactamase; bla; confers resistance to ampicillin, carbenicillin, and related antibiotics
   6792..6896    -  promoter       AmpR promoter: bla
>Addgene plasmid #73207 | pcDNA3.1-KozATG-dL5-2XG4S-mCer3 | depositor full sequence | sequence record 139724 | KozATG 945-953, dL5 FAP 975-1694, 2XG4S 1716-1745, mCerulean3 1752-2468
GACGGATCGGGAGATCTCCCGATCCCCTATGGTGCACTCTCAGTACAATCTGCTCTGATGCCGCATAGTT
AAGCCAGTATCTGCTCCCTGCTTGTGTGTTGGAGGTCGCTGAGTAGTGCGCGAGCAAAATTTAAGCTACA
ACAAGGCAAGGCTTGACCGACAATTGCATGAAGAATCTGCTTAGGGTTAGGCGTTTTGCGCTGCTTCGCG
ATGTACGGGCCAGATATACGCGTTGACATTGATTATTGACTAGTTATTAATAGTAATCAATTACGGGGTC
ATTAGTTCATAGCCCATATATGGAGTTCCGCGTTACATAACTTACGGTAAATGGCCCGCCTGGCTGACCG
CCCAACGACCCCCGCCCATTGACGTCAATAATGACGTATGTTCCCATAGTAACGCCAATAGGGACTTTCC
ATTGACGTCAATGGGTGGAGTATTTACGGTAAACTGCCCACTTGGCAGTACATCAAGTGTATCATATATA
TGCCAAGTACGCCCCCTATTGACGTCAATGACGGTAAATGGCCCGCCTGGCATTATGCCCAGTACATGAC
CTTATGGGACTTTCCTACTTGGCAGTACATCTACGTATTAGTCATCGCTATTACCATGGTGATGCGGTTT
TGGCAGTACATCAATGGGCGTGGATAGCGGTTTGACTCACGGGGATTTCCAAGTCTCCACCCCATTGACG
TCAATGGGAGTTTGTTTTGGCACCAAAATCAACGGGACTTTCCAAAATGTCGTAACAACTCCGCCCCATT
GACGCAAATGGGCGGTAGGCGTGTACGGTGGGAGGTCTATATAAGCAGAGCTCTCTGGCTAACTAGAGAA
CCCACTGCTTACTGGCTTATCGAAATTAATACGACTCACTATAGGGAGACCCAAGCTGGCTAGCGTTTAA
ACTTAAGCTTGCCACCGGATCCGGCTTGGGGATATCCACCATGGAATTCGGCCTTTCTGGCCTGCAGGCC
GTCGTTACCCAAGAACCTAGTGTTACCGTTAGCCCAGGTGGTACTGTTATACTTACTTGTGGAAGTGGTA
CGGGTGCCGTCACATCTGGTCATTATGCAAATTGGTTTCAACAAAAACCAGGACAAGCTCCAAGAGCTTT
GATTTTTGATACTGATAAGAAGTATTCTTGGACCCCAGGTAGATTTTCTGGATCTTTGCTGGGAGCAAAG
GCAGCTTTGACAATATCAGATGCTCAGCCTGAGGACGAAGCCGAGTATTACTGTTCTCTTAGCGACGTGG
ATGGCTACTTGTTTGGCGGTGGAACACAACTGACGGTTCTGTCCGGTGGTGGCGGCTCTGGTGGCGGTGG
CAGCGGCGGTGGTGGTTCCGGAGGCGGCGGTTCTCAGGCTGTGGTGACTCAGGAGCCGTCAGTGACTGTG
TCCCCAGGAGGGACAGTCATTCTCACTTGTGGCTCCGGCACTGGAGCTGTCACCAGTGGTCATTATGCCA
ACTGGTTCCAGCAGAAGCCTGGCCAAGCCCCCAGGGCACTTATATTTGACACCGACAAGAAGTATTCCTG
GACCCCTGGCCGATTCTCAGGCTCCCTCCTTGGGGCCAAGGCTGCCCTGACCATCTCGGATGCGCAGCCT
GAAGATGAGGCTGAGTATTACTGTTCGCTCTCCGACGTTGACGGTTATCTGTTCGGAGGAGGCACCCAGC
TGACCGTCCTCTCCGCGGCCGGTCTGGCCCATATGGGAGGCGGTGGGTCTGGTGGCGGTGGCAGCACCGG
TATGGTGAGCAAGGGCGAGGAGCTGTTCACCGGGGTGGTGCCCATCCTGGTCGAGCTGGACGGCGACGTA
AACGGCCACAAGTTCAGCGTGTCCGGCGAGGGCGAGGGCGATGCCACCTACGGCAAGCTGACCCTGAAGT
TCATCTGCACCACCGGCAAGCTGCCCGTGCCCTGGCCCACCCTCGTGACCACCCTGAGCTGGGGCGTGCA
GTGCTTCGCCCGCTACCCCGACCACATGAAGCAGCACGACTTCTTCAAGTCCGCCATGCCCGAAGGCTAC
GTCCAGGAGCGCACCATCTTCTTCAAGGACGACGGCAACTACAAGACCCGCGCCGAGGTGAAGTTCGAGG
GCGACACCCTGGTGAACCGCATCGAGCTGAAGGGCATCGACTTCAAGGAGGACGGCAACATCCTGGGGCA
CAAGCTGGAGTACAACGCCATCCACGGCAACGTCTATATCACCGCCGACAAGCAGAAGAACGGCATCAAG
GCCAACTTCGGCCTCAACTGCAACATCGAGGACGGCAGCGTGCAGCTCGCCGACCACTACCAGCAGAACA
CCCCCATCGGCGACGGCCCCGTGCTGCTGCCCGACAACCACTACCTGAGCACCCAGTCCAAGCTGAGCAA
AGACCCCAACGAGAAGCGCGATCACATGGTCCTGCTGGAGTTCGTGACCGCCGCCGGGATCACTCTCGGC
ATGGACGAGCTGTACAAGTAACTCGAGGCAGCTGTCGACTCTAGAGGGCCCGTTTAAACCCGCTGATCAG
CCTCGACTGTGCCTTCTAGTTGCCAGCCATCTGTTGTTTGCCCCTCCCCCGTGCCTTCCTTGACCCTGGA
AGGTGCCACTCCCACTGTCCTTTCCTAATAAAATGAGGAAATTGCATCGCATTGTCTGAGTAGGTGTCAT
TCTATTCTGGGGGGTGGGGTGGGGCAGGACAGCAAGGGGGAGGATTGGGAAGACAATAGCAGGCATGCTG
GGGATGCGGTGGGCTCTATGGCTTCTGAGGCGGAAAGAACCAGCTGGGGCTCTAGGGGGTATCCCC
[124 nt withheld, positions 2797-2920]
C
[91 nt withheld, positions 2922-3012]
A
[49 nt withheld, positions 3014-3062]
CCTTTGACGTTGGAGTCCACGTTCTTT
[37 nt withheld, positions 3090-3126]
ACCCTATCTCGGTCTATTCTTTTGATTTATAAGGGATTTTGCCGATTTCGGCCTATTGGTTAAAAAATGA
GCTGATTTAACAAAAATTTAACGCGAATTAATTCTGTGGAATGTGTGTCAGTTAGGGTGTGGAAAGTCCC
CAGGCTCCCCAGCAGGCAGAAGTATGCAAAGCATGCATCTCAATTAGTCAGCAACCAGGTGTGGAAAGTC
CCCAGGCTCCCCAGCAGGCAGAAGTATGCAAAGCATGCATCTCAATTAGTCAGCAACCATAGTCCCGCCC
CTAACTCCGCCCATCCCGCCCCTAACTCCGCCCAGTTCCGCCCATTCTCCGCCCCATGGCTGACTAATTT
TTTTTATTTATGCAGAGGCCGAGGCCGCCTCTGCCTCTGAGCTATTCCAGAAGTAGTGAGGAGGCTTTTT
TGGAGGCCTAGGCTTTTGCAAAAAGCTCCCGGGAGCTTGTATATCCATTTTCGGATCTGATCAAGAGACA
GGATGAGGATCGTTTCGCATGATTGAACAAGATGGATTGCACGCAGGTTCTCCGGCCGCTTGGGTGGAGA
GGCTATTCGGCTATGACTGGGCACAACAGACAATCGGCTGCTCTGATGCCGCCGTGTTCCGGCTGTCAGC
GCAGGGGCGCCCGGTTCTTTTTGTCAAGACCGACCTGTCCGGTGCCCTGAATGAACTGCAGGACGAGGCA
GCGCGGCTATCGTGGCTGGCCACGACGGGCGTTCCTTGCGCAGCTGTGCTCGACGTTGTCACTGAAGCGG
GAAGGGACTGGCTGCTATTGGGCGAAGTGCCGGGGCAGGATCTCCTGTCATCTCACCTTGCTCCTGCCGA
GAAAGTATCCATCATGGCTGATGCAATGCGGCGGCTGCATACGCTTGATCCGGCTACCTGCCCATTCGAC
CACCAAGCGAAACATCGCATCGAGCGAGCACGTACTCGGATGGAAGCCGGTCTTGTCGATCAGGATGATC
TGGACGAAGAGCATCAGGGGCTCGCGCCAGCCGAACTGTTCGCCAGGCTCAAGGCGCGCATGCCCGACGG
CGAGGATCTCGTCGTGACCCATGGCGATGCCTGCTTGCCGAATATCATGGTGGAAAATGGCCGCTTTTCT
GGATTCATCGACTGTGGCCGGCTGGGTGTGGCGGACCGCTATCAGGACATAGCGTTGGCTACCCGTGATA
TTGCTGAAGAGCTTGGCGGCGAATGGGCTGACCGCTTCCTCGTGCTTTACGGTATCGCCGCTCCCGATTC
GCAGCGCATCGCCTTCTATCGCCTTCTTGACGAGTTCTTCTGAGCGGGACTCTGGGGTTCGAAATGACCG
ACCAAGCGACGCCCAACCTGCCATCACGAGATTTCGATTCCACCGCCGCCTTCTATGAAAGGTTGGGCTT
CGGAATCGTTTTCCGGGACGCCGGCTGGATGATCCTCCAGCGCGGGGATCTCATGCTGGAGTTCTTCGCC
CACCCCAACTTGTTTATTGCAGCTTATAATGGTTACAAATAAAGCAATAGCATCACAAATTTCACAAATA
AAGCATTTTTTTCACTGCATTCTAGTTGTGGTTTGTCCAAACTCATCAATGTATCTTATCATGTCTGTAT
ACCGTCGACCTCTAGCTAGAGCTTGGCGTAATCATGGTCATAGCTGTTTCCTGTGTGAAATTGTTATCCG
CTCACAATTCCACACAACATACGAGCCGGAAGCATAAAGTGTAAAGCCTGGGGTGCCTAATGAGTGAGCT
AACTCACATTAATTGCGTTGCGCTCACTGCCCGCTTTCCAGTCGGGAAACCTGTCGTGCCAGCTGCATTA
ATGAATCGGCCAACGCGCGGGGAGAGGCGGTTTGCGTATTGGGCGCTCTTCCGCTTCCTCGCTCACTGAC
TCGCTGCGCTCGGTCGTTCGGCTGCGGCGAGCGGTATCAGCTCACTCAAAGGCGGTAATACGGTTATCCA
CAGAATCAGGGGATAACGCAGGAAAGAACATGTGAGCAAAAGGCCAGCAAAAGGCCAGGAACCGTAAAAA
GGCCGCGTTGCTGGCGTTTTTCCATAGGCTCCGCCCCCCTGACGAGCATCACAAAAATCGACGCTCAAGT
CAGAGGTGGCGAAACCCGACAGGACTATAAAGATACCAGGCGTTTCCCCCTGGAAGCTCCCTCGTGCGCT
CTCCTGTTCCGACCCTGCCGCTTACCGGATACCTGTCCGCCTTTCTCCCTTCGGGAAGCGTGGCGCTTTC
TCATAGCTCACGCTGTAGGTATCTCAGTTCGGTGTAGGTCGTTCGCTCCAAGCTGGGCTGTGTGCACGAA
CCCCCCGTTCAGCCCGACCGCTGCGCCTTATCCGGTAACTATCGTCTTGAGTCCAACCCGGTAAGACACG
ACTTATCGCCACTGGCAGCAGCCACTGGTAACAGGATTAGCAGAGCGAGGTATGTAGGCGGTGCTACAGA
GTTCTTGAAGTGGTGGCCTAACTACGGCTACACTAGAAGAACAGTATTTGGTATCTGCGCTCTGCTGAAG
CCAGTTACCTTCGGAAAAAGAGTTGGTAGCTCTTGATCCGGCAAACAAACCACCGCTGGTAGCGGTTTTT
TTGTTTGCAAGCAGCAGATTACGCGCAGAAAAAAAGGATCTCAAGAAGATCCTTTGATCTTTTCTACGGG
GTCTGACGCTCAGTGGAACGAAAACTCACGTTAAGGGATTTTGGTCATGAGATTATCAAAAAGGATCTTC
ACCTAGATCCTTTTAAATTAAAAATGAAGTTTTAAATCAATCTAAAGTATATATGAGTAAACTTGGTCTG
ACAGTTACCAATGCTTAATCAGTGAGGCACCTATCTCAGCGATCTGTCTATTTCGTTCATCCATAGTTGC
CTGACTCCCCGTCGTGTAGATAACTACGATACGGGAGGGCTTACCATCTGGCCCCAGTGCTGCAATGATA
CCGCGAGACCCACGCTCACCGGCTCCAGATTTATCAGCAATAAACCAGCCAGCCGGAAGGGCCGAGCGCA
GAAGTGGTCCTGCAACTTTATCCGCCTCCATCCAGTCTATTAATTGTTGCCGGGAAGCTAGAGTAAGTAG
TTCGCCAGTTAATAGTTTGCGCAACGTTGTTGCCATTGCTACAGGCATCGTGGTGTCACGCTCGTCGTTT
GGTATGGCTTCATTCAGCTCCGGTTCCCAACGATCAAGGCGAGTTACATGATCCCCCATGTTGTGCAAAA
AAGCGGTTAGCTCCTTCGGTCCTCCGATCGTTGTCAGAAGTAAGTTGGCCGCAGTGTTATCACTCATGGT
TATGGCAGCACTGCATAATTCTCTTACTGTCATGCCATCCGTAAGATGCTTTTCTGTGACTGGTGAGTAC
TCAACCAAGTCATTCTGAGAATAGTGTATGCGGCGACCGAGTTGCTCTTGCCCGGCGTCAATACGGGATA
ATACCGCGCCACATAGCAGAACTTTAAAAGTGCTCATCATTGGAAAACGTTCTTCGGGGCGAAAACTCTC
AAGGATCTTACCGCTGTTGAGATCCAGTTCGATGTAACCCACTCGTGCACCCAACTGATCTTCAGCATCT
TTTACTTTCACCAGCGTTTCTGGGTGAGCAAAAACAGGAAGGCAAAATGCCGCAAAAAAGGGAATAAGGG
CGACACGGAAATGTTGAATACTCATACTCTTCCTTTTTCAATATTATTGAAGCATTTATCAGGGTTATTG
TCTCATGAGCGGATACATATTTGAATGTATTTAGAAAAATAAACAAATAGGGGTTCCGCGCACATTTCCC
CGAAAAGTGCCACCTGACGTC
