>Addgene plasmid #73207 | pcDNA3.1-KozATG-dL5-2XG4S-mCer3 | addgene partial sequence | sequence record 139722 | CMV-F 5'-CGCAAATGGGCGGTAGGCGTG-3'
CTATATAAGCAGAGCTCTCTGGCTAACTAGAGAACCCACTGCTTACTGGCTTATCGAAATTAATACGACT
CACTATAGGGAGACCCAAGCTGGCTAGCGTTTAAACTTAAGCTTGCCACCGGATCCGGCTTGGGGATATC
CACCATGGAATTCGGCCTTTCTGGCCTGCAGGCCGTCGTTACCCAAGAACCTAGTGTTACCGTTAGCCCA
GGTGGTACTGTTATACTTACTTGTGGAAGTGGTACGGGTGCCGTCACATCTGGTCATTATGCAAATTGGT
TTCAACAAAAACCAGGACAAGCTCCAAGAGCTTTGATTTTTGATACTGATAAGAAGTATTCTTGGACCCC
AGGTAGATTTTCTGGATCTTTGCTGGGAGCAAAGGCAGCTTTGACAATATCAGATGCTCAGCCTGAGGAC
GAAGCCGAGTATTACTGTTCTCTTAGCGACGTGGATGGCTACTTGTTTGGCGGTGGAACACAACTGACGG
TTCTGTCCGGTGGTGGCGGCTCTGGTGGCGGTGGCAGCGGCGGTGGTGGTTCCGGAGGCGGCGGTTCTCA
GGCTGTGGTGACTCAGGAGCCGTCAGTGACTGTGTCCCCAGGAGGGACAGTCATTCTCACTTGTGGCTCC
GGCACTGGAGCTGTCACCAGTGGTCATTATGCCAACTGGTTCCAGCAGAAGCCTGGCCAAGCCCCCAGGG
CACTTATATTTGACACCGACAAGAAGTATTCCTGGACCCCTGGCCGATTCTCAGGCTCCCTCCTTGGGGC
CAAGGCTGCCCTGACCATCTCGGATGCGCAGCCTGAAGATGAGGCTGAGTATTACTGTTCGCTCTCCGAC
GTTGACGGTTATCTGTTCGGAGGAGGCACCCAGCTGACCGTCCTCTCCGCGGCCGGTCTGGCCCATATGG
GAGGCGGTGGGTCTGGTGGCGGTGGCAGCACCGGTATGGTGAGCAAGGGCGAGGAGCTGTTCACCGGGGT
GGTGCCCATCCTGGTCGAGCTGGACGGCGACGTAAA
