>Addgene plasmid #73207 | pcDNA3.1-KozATG-dL5-2XG4S-mCer3 | addgene partial sequence | sequence record 139723 | BGH-rev 5'-TAGAAGGCACAGTCGAGG-3'
GGGCCCTCTAGAGTCGACAGCTGCCTCGAGTTACTTGTACAGCTCGTCCATGCCGAGAGTGATCCCGGCG
GCGGTCACGAACTCCAGCAGGACCATGTGATCGCGCTTCTCGTTGGGGTCTTTGCTCAGCTTGGACTGGG
TGCTCAGGTAGTGGTTGTCGGGCAGCAGCACGGGGCCGTCGCCGATGGGGGTGTTCTGCTGGTAGTGGTC
GGCGAGCTGCACGCTGCCGTCCTCGATGTTGCAGTTGAGGCCGAAGTTGGCCTTGATGCCGTTCTTCTGC
TTGTCGGCGGTGATATAGACGTTGCCGTGGATGGCGTTGTACTCCAGCTTGTGCCCCAGGATGTTGCCGT
CCTCCTTGAAGTCGATGCCCTTCAGCTCGATGCGGTTCACCAGGGTGTCGCCCTCGAACTTCACCTCGGC
GCGGGTCTTGTAGTTGCCGTCGTCCTTGAAGAAGATGGTGCGCTCCTGGACGTAGCCTTCGGGCATGGCG
GACTTGAAGAAGTCGTGCTGCTTCATGTGGTCGGGGTAGCGGGCGAAGCACTGCACGCCCCAGCTCAGGG
TGGTCACGAGGGTGGGCCAGGGCACGGGCAGCTTGCCGGTGGTGCAGATGAACTTCAGGGTCAGCTTGCC
GTAGGTGGCATCGCCCTCGCCCTCGCCGGACACGCTGAACTTGTGGCCGTTTACGTCGCCGTCCAGCTCG
ACCAGGATGGGCACCACCCCGGTGAACAGCTCCTCGCCCTTGCTCACCATACCGGTGCTGCCACCGCCAC
CAGACCCACCGCCTCCCATATGGGCCAGACCGGCCGCGGAGAGGACGGTCAGCTGGGTGCCTCCTCCGAA
CAGATAACCGTCAACGTCGGAGAGCGAACAGTAATACTCAGCCTCATCTTCAGGCTGCGCATCCGAGATG
GTCAGGGCAGCCTTGGCCCCAAGGAGGGAGCCTGAGAATCGGCCAGGGGTCCAGGAATACTTCTTGTCGG
TGTCAAATATAAGTGCCCTGGGG
